Addgene plasmid #112160: pAAV.hSynap.iGABASnFR.F102G
Purpose: GABA Sensor
Depositing lab: Loren Looger. Depositing organization: HHMI, Janelia Research Campus. Publication: A genetically encoded fluorescent sensor for in vivo imaging of GABA. Marvin JS, Shimoda Y, Magloire V, Leite M, Kawashima T, Jensen TP, Kolb I, Knott EL, Novak O, Podgorski K, Leidenheimer NJ, Rusakov DA, Ahrens MB, Kullmann DM, Looger LL. Nat Methods. 2019 Aug;16(8):763-770. doi: 10.1038/s41592-019-0471-2. Epub 2019 Jul 15. PubMed 31308547.
Backbone
  Vector backbone: pAAV.hSynapsin
  Vector type: AAV
Growth in bacteria
  Bacterial resistance: Ampicillin, 100 μg/mL
  Growth temperature: 37°C
  Growth strain: NEB Stable
  Copy number: High Copy
Gene/Insert
  Gene/Insert name: iGABASnFR.F102G
  Mutation: F102G
  Promoter: hSynapsin
  Cloning method: Restriction Enzyme; 5′ cloning site Unknown (unknown if destroyed); 3′ cloning site Unknown (unknown if destroyed)
Terms and licenses: Academic/Nonprofit Terms; Industry Terms: Not Available to Industry
Depositor comments: Please visit https://www.biorxiv.org/content/early/2018/05/14/322578 for bioRxiv preprint.
How to cite: pAAV.hSynap.iGABASnFR.F102G was a gift from Loren Looger (Addgene plasmid # 112160 ; http://n2t.net/addgene:112160 ; RRID:Addgene_112160)
