[The description below was written by a language model from this plasmid's Addgene catalogue record and pLannotate feature annotations shown in this document.]
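Description:
pAAV.hSynap.iGABASnFR.F102G is an AAV transfer plasmid of 6,312 nt, built on the pAAV.hSynapsin backbone, that carries a genetically encoded fluorescent sensor for the neurotransmitter GABA. It is maintained in E. coli through a high-copy ColE1/pUC-type origin and selected with ampicillin via the β-lactamase gene. An f1 phage origin is also present. AAV2 inverted terminal repeats flank the expression cassette and supply the cis elements needed to replicate and package it into recombinant AAV particles. The short lacZα, lacI and SV40 large T antigen fragments annotated next to the ITRs and the polyadenylation region look like backbone remnants or annotation artefacts rather than functional parts.

Between the ITRs, the human synapsin I promoter drives neuron-specific expression of iGABASnFR carrying the F102G substitution. The open reading frame begins with a mouse Igκ leader peptide and ends with the PDGFRβ transmembrane domain, an arrangement that routes the protein through the secretory pathway and anchors it on the outer face of the plasma membrane, where it can report extracellular GABA. A GFP-derived sequence, annotated as cEGFP, lies within the coding region. The stretches on either side of it are not annotated in the feature table and presumably encode the GABA-binding portion of the sensor. The record does not describe that scaffold, nor the functional effect of F102G. Downstream, a WPRE enhances transcript stability and expression, and an SV40 poly(A) signal terminates the message. The construct is intended for producing AAV, or for direct transfection, to image GABA signalling in neurons, including in vivo.
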