Features (pLannotate 1.2.2; 18 found; start..end, strand, type, name):
    236..824     -  rep_origin     ori: high-copy-number ColE1/pMB1/pBR322/pUC origin of replication
    995..1855    -  CDS            AmpR: β-lactamase; bla; confers resistance to ampicillin, carbenicillin, and related antibiotics
   1856..1960    -  promoter       AmpR promoter: bla
   2013..2441    -  rep_origin     f1 ori (sequence partly withheld): f1 bacteriophage origin of replication; arrow indicates direction of (+) strand synthesis
   2446..2515    -  CDS            lacZα (fragment): LacZα fragment of β-galactosidase; lacZ fragment
   2510..2591    -  repeat_region  AAV2 ITR (fragment): inverted terminal repeat of adeno-associated virus serotype 2 inverted
   2590..2624    -  CDS            lacZα (fragment): LacZα fragment of β-galactosidase; lacZ fragment
   2619..2751    -  repeat_region  AAV2 ITR (fragment): inverted terminal repeat of adeno-associated virus serotype 2 inverted
   2827..3274    +  promoter       hSyn promoter: human synapsin I promoter; confers neuron-specific expression (Kügler et al., 2003)
   3309..3371    +  sig_peptide    Igκ leader: leader sequence from mouse immunoglobulin κ light chain
   4203..4928    +  CDS            cEGFP: cEGFP is a basic (constitutively fluorescent) green fluorescent protein published in 2008, derived from Aequorea victoria.
   5100..5246    +  CDS            PDGFRβ TM domain: transmembrane domain from platelet derived growth factor receptor beta
   5262..5850    +  misc_feature   WPRE: woodchuck hepatitis virus posttranscriptional regulatory element
   5851..5870    +  misc_feature   MCS (fragment): pBluescript multiple cloning site
   5899..6020    -  polyA_signal   SV40 poly(A) signal: SV40 polyadenylation signal
   6043..6111    -  CDS            large T antigen (fragment): large T antigen from SV40 (simian virus 40)
   6182..3       +  repeat_region  AAV2 ITR (across the origin): inverted terminal repeat of adeno-associated virus serotype 2 inverted
   6309..53      -  CDS            lacI (fragment) (across the origin): lac repressor; lacI; The lac repressor binds to the lac operator to inhibit transcription in E. coli. This inhibition can be relieved by adding lactose or isopropyl-β-D-thiogalactopyranoside (IPTG).
>Addgene plasmid #112160 | pAAV.hSynap.iGABASnFR.F102G | addgene full sequence | sequence record 213903 | Addgene NGS Result
TGCATTAATGAATCGGCCAACGCGCGGGGAGAGGCGGTTTGCGTATTGGGCGCTCTTCCGCTTCCTCGCT
CACTGACTCGCTGCGCTCGGTCGTTCGGCTGCGGCGAGCGGTATCAGCTCACTCAAAGGCGGTAATACGG
TTATCCACAGAATCAGGGGATAACGCAGGAAAGAACATGTGAGCAAAAGGCCAGCAAAAGGCCAGGAACC
GTAAAAAGGCCGCGTTGCTGGCGTTTTTCCATAGGCTCCGCCCCCCTGACGAGCATCACAAAAATCGACG
CTCAAGTCAGAGGTGGCGAAACCCGACAGGACTATAAAGATACCAGGCGTTTCCCCCTGGAAGCTCCCTC
GTGCGCTCTCCTGTTCCGACCCTGCCGCTTACCGGATACCTGTCCGCCTTTCTCCCTTCGGGAAGCGTGG
CGCTTTCTCATAGCTCACGCTGTAGGTATCTCAGTTCGGTGTAGGTCGTTCGCTCCAAGCTGGGCTGTGT
GCACGAACCCCCCGTTCAGCCCGACCGCTGCGCCTTATCCGGTAACTATCGTCTTGAGTCCAACCCGGTA
AGACACGACTTATCGCCACTGGCAGCAGCCACTGGTAACAGGATTAGCAGAGCGAGGTATGTAGGCGGTG
CTACAGAGTTCTTGAAGTGGTGGCCTAACTACGGCTACACTAGAAGAACAGTATTTGGTATCTGCGCTCT
GCTGAAGCCAGTTACCTTCGGAAAAAGAGTTGGTAGCTCTTGATCCGGCAAACAAACCACCGCTGGTAGC
GGTGGTTTTTTTGTTTGCAAGCAGCAGATTACGCGCAGAAAAAAAGGATCTCAAGAAGATCCTTTGATCT
TTTCTACGGGGTCTGACGCTCAGTGGAACGAAAACTCACGTTAAGGGATTTTGGTCATGAGATTATCAAA
AAGGATCTTCACCTAGATCCTTTTAAATTAAAAATGAAGTTTTAAATCAATCTAAAGTATATATGAGTAA
ACTTGGTCTGACAGTTACCAATGCTTAATCAGTGAGGCACCTATCTCAGCGATCTGTCTATTTCGTTCAT
CCATAGTTGCCTGACTCCCCGTCGTGTAGATAACTACGATACGGGAGGGCTTACCATCTGGCCCCAGTGC
TGCAATGATACCGCGAGACCCACGCTCACCGGCTCCAGATTTATCAGCAATAAACCAGCCAGCCGGAAGG
GCCGAGCGCAGAAGTGGTCCTGCAACTTTATCCGCCTCCATCCAGTCTATTAATTGTTGCCGGGAAGCTA
GAGTAAGTAGTTCGCCAGTTAATAGTTTGCGCAACGTTGTTGCCATTGCTACAGGCATCGTGGTGTCACG
CTCGTCGTTTGGTATGGCTTCATTCAGCTCCGGTTCCCAACGATCAAGGCGAGTTACATGATCCCCCATG
TTGTGCAAAAAAGCGGTTAGCTCCTTCGGTCCTCCGATCGTTGTCAGAAGTAAGTTGGCCGCAGTGTTAT
CACTCATGGTTATGGCAGCACTGCATAATTCTCTTACTGTCATGCCATCCGTAAGATGCTTTTCTGTGAC
TGGTGAGTACTCAACCAAGTCATTCTGAGAATAGTGTATGCGGCGACCGAGTTGCTCTTGCCCGGCGTCA
ATACGGGATAATACCGCGCCACATAGCAGAACTTTAAAAGTGCTCATCATTGGAAAACGTTCTTCGGGGC
GAAAACTCTCAAGGATCTTACCGCTGTTGAGATCCAGTTCGATGTAACCCACTCGTGCACCCAACTGATC
TTCAGCATCTTTTACTTTCACCAGCGTTTCTGGGTGAGCAAAAACAGGAAGGCAAAATGCCGCAAAAAAG
GGAATAAGGGCGACACGGAAATGTTGAATACTCATACTCTTCCTTTTTCAATATTATTGAAGCATTTATC
AGGGTTATTGTCTCATGAGCGGATACATATTTGAATGTATTTAGAAAAATAAACAAATAGGGGTTCCGCG
CACATTTCCCCGAAAAGTGCCACCTAAATTGTAAGCGTTAATATTTTGTTAAAATTCGCGTTAAATTTTT
GTTAAATCAGCTCATTTTTTAACCAATAGGCCGAAATCGGCAAAATCCCTTATAAATCAAAAGAATAGAC
CGAGATAGGGT
[37 nt withheld, positions 2112-2148]
AAAGAACGTGGACTCCAACGTCAAAGG
[49 nt withheld, positions 2176-2224]
T
[91 nt withheld, positions 2226-2316]
G
[124 nt withheld, positions 2318-2441]
CCCATTCGCCATTCAGGCTGCGCAACTGTTGGGAAGGGCGATCGGTGCGGGCCTCTTCGCTATTACGCCA
GCTGCGCGCTCGCTCGCTCACTGAGGCCGCCCGGGCAAAGCCCGGGCGTCGGGCGACCTTTGGTCGCCCG
GCCTCAGTGATCGGTGCGGGCCTCTTCGCTATTACGCCAGCTGCGCGCTCGCTCGCTCACTGAGGCCGCC
CGGGCAAAGCCCGGGCGTCGGGCGACCTTTGGTCGCCCGGCCTCAGTGAGCGAGCGAGCGCGCAGAGAGG
GAGTGGCCAACTCCATCACTAGGGGTTCCTTGTAGTTAATGATTAACCCGCCATGCTACTTATCTACGTA
GCCATGCTCTAGGAAGATCCAGGGCCCTGCGTATGAGTGCAAGTGGGTTTTAGGACCAGGATGAGGCGGG
GTGGGGGTGCCTACCTGACGACCGGCCCCGACCCACTGGACAAGCACCCAACCCCCATTCCCCAAATTGC
GCATCCCCTATCAGAGAGGGGGAGGGGAAACAGGATGCGGCGAGGCGCGTGCGCACTGCCAGCTTCAGCA
CCGCGGACAGTGCCTTCGCCCCCGCCTGGCGGCGCGCGCCACCGCCGCCTCAGCACTGAAGGCGCGCTGA
CGTCACTCGCCGGTCCCCCGCAAACTCCCCTTCCCGGCCACCTTGGTCGCGTCCGCGCCGCCGCCGGCCC
AGCCGGACCGCACCACGCGAGGCGCGAGATAGGGGGGCACGGGCGCGACCATCTGCGCTGCGGCGCCGGC
GACTCAGCGCTGCCTCAGTCTGCGGTGGGCAGCGGAGGAGTCGTGTCGTGCCTGAGAGCGCAGTCCAATT
CAAGCTGCTAGCAAGGATCCCGCCACCATGGAGACAGACACACTCCTGCTATGGGTACTGCTGCTCTGGG
TTCCAGGTTCCACTGGTGACAGATCTGAAAGCATCAATTTCGTGAGCTGGGGCGGTAGCACCCAGGATGC
GCAGAAGCAGGCCTGGGCCGACCCGTTCAGCAAGGCCAGCGGCATTACCGTGGTCCAGGATGGGCCCACC
GACTACGGCAAACTCAAGGCCATGGTCGAAAGCGGCAACGTGCAGTGGGACGTGGTGGATGTAGAGGCCG
ACTTCGCCTTGCGCGCCGCCGCCGAAGGCCTGCTCGAACCCCTGGATTTCTCGGTGATCCAGCGCGACAA
GATCGACCCGCGCTTCGTCTCCGACCATGGCGTGGGCTCGTTCCTGGGTTCTTTCGTGCTCGGCTACAAC
GAAGGCAAGCTCGGAGCCAGCAAGCCCCAGGACTGGACCGCGCTGTTCGACACCAAGACCTACCCCGGCA
AACGCGCCCTCTACAAATGGCCGAGCCCTGGCGTGCTCGAACTGGCCCTGCTCGCCGACGGCGTACCGGC
CGACAAGCTCTACCCGCTGGACCTGGACCGCGCCTTCAAGAAACTCGACACCATCAAGAAAGACATCGTC
TGGTGGGGCGGCGGTGCACAGTCGCAGCAGCTGCTGGCCTCCGGCGAAGTCAGCATGGGCCAGTTCTGGA
ACGGTCGCATCCACGCCCTGCAAGAAGACGGCGCGCCAGTGGGCGTGAGCTGGAAGCAGAACCTGGTGAT
GGCCGACATCCTCGTCGTGCCTAAAGGCACGAAGAACAAAGCCGCCGCGATGAAGTTCCTGGCCAGTGCC
AGCAGCGCCAAAGGCCAGGACGACTTTTCCGCCCTGACCGCCTATGCTCCAGTGAACATCGACAGTGTGC
AGCGCCTCGACCTTGCGCAGGTCCGGATCACCGCCGACAAGCAGAAGAACGGCATCATGGCGAACTTCAA
GATCCGCCACAACGTGGAGGACGGCAGCGTGCAGCTCGCCGACCACTACCAGCAGAACACCCCCATCGGC
GACGGCCCCGTGCTGCTGCCCGACAACCACTACCTGAGCACCCAGTCCGTGCTGAGCAAAGACCCCAACG
AGAAGCGCGATCACATGGTCCTGCTGGAGTTCGTGACCGCCGCCGGGATCACTCTCGGCATGGACGAGCT
GTACAAGGGCGGTACCGGAGGGAGCATGAGCAAGGGCGAGGAGCTGTTCACCGGGGTGGTGCCCATCCTG
GTCGAGCTGGACGGCGACGTAAACGGCCACAAGTTCAGCGTGCGCGGCGAGGGCGAGGGCGATGCCACCA
ACGGCAAGCTGACCCTGAAGTTCATCTGCACCACCGGCAAGCTGCCCGTGCCCTGGCCCACCCTCGTGAC
CACCCTGACCTACGGCGTGCAGTGCTTCAGCCGCTACCCCGACCACATGAAGCAGCACGACTTCTTCAAG
TCCGCCATGCCCGAAGGCTACGTCCAGGAGCGCACCATCAGCTTCAAGGACGACGGCACCTACAAGACCC
GCGCCGAGGTGAAGTTCGAGGGCGACACCCTGGTGAACCGCATCGAGCTGAAGGGCATCGACTTCAAGGA
GGACGGCAACATCCTGGGGCACAAGCTGGAGTACAACTGGAACGCCAACCTGGCACCGAACCTGCCGACC
GCCTACGTCAAGGATCAGATCACCCTCGATTTCGCCTACTGGGCCAAGAACGGTCCGGCCATTGCGACAC
GGTGGAATGAATGGCTAGTCAAACTGCAGGTCGACGAACAAAAACTCATCTCAGAAGAGGATCTGAATGC
TGTGGGCCAGGACACGCAGGAGGTCATCGTGGTGCCACACTCCTTGCCCTTTAAGGTGGTGGTGATCTCA
GCCATCCTGGCCCTGGTGGTGCTCACCATCATCTCCCTTATCATCCTCATCATGCTTTGGCAGAAGAAGC
CACGTTAGAAGCTTATCGATAATCAACCTCTGGATTACAAAATTTGTGAAAGATTGACTGGTATTCTTAA
CTATGTTGCTCCTTTTACGCTATGTGGATACGCTGCTTTAATGCCTTTGTATCATGCTATTGCTTCCCGT
ATGGCTTTCATTTTCTCCTCCTTGTATAAATCCTGGTTGCTGTCTCTTTATGAGGAGTTGTGGCCCGTTG
TCAGGCAACGTGGCGTGGTGTGCACTGTGTTTGCTGACGCAACCCCCACTGGTTGGGGCATTGCCACCAC
CTGTCAGCTCCTTTCCGGGACTTTCGCTTTCCCCCTCCCTATTGCCACGGCGGAACTCATCGCCGCCTGC
CTTGCCCGCTGCTGGACAGGGGCTCGGCTGTTGGGCACTGACAATTCCGTGGTGTTGTCGGGGAAATCAT
CGTCCTTTCCTTGGCTGCTCGCCTGTGTTGCCACCTGGATTCTGCGCGGGACGTCCTTCTGCTACGTCCC
TTCGGCCCTCAATCCAGCGGACCTTCCTTCCCGCGGCCTGCTGCCGGCTCTGCGGCCTCTTCCGCGTCTT
CGCCTTCGCCCTCAGACGAGTCGGATCTCCCTTTGGGCCGCCTCCCCGCATCGATACCGTCGACCTCGAC
CCGGGCGGCCGCTTCGAGCAGACATGATAAGATACATTGATGAGTTTGGACAAACCACAACTAGAATGCA
GTGAAAAAAATGCTTTATTTGTGAAATTTGTGATGCTATTGCTTTATTTGTAACCATTATAAGCTGCAAT
AAACAAGTTAACAACAACAATTGCATTCATTTTATGTTTCAGGTTCAGGGGGAGATGTGGGAGGTTTTTT
AAAGCAAGTAAAACCTCTACAAATGTGGTAAAATCGATAAGGATCTTCCTAGAGCATGGCTACGTAGATA
AGTAGCATGGCGGGTTAATCATTAACTACAAGGAACCCCTAGTGATGGAGTTGGCCACTCCCTCTCTGCG
CGCTCGCTCGCTCACTGAGGCCGGGCGACCAAAGGTCGCCCGACGCCCGGGCTTTGCCCGGGCGGCCTCA
GTGAGCGAGCGAGCGCGCAGC
